>Addgene plasmid #86356 | PX458_TEAD1_1 | depositor full sequence | sequence record 168237 | Full Sequence
TTTTGCTCACATGTNNGAGGGCCTATTTCCCATGATTCCTTCATATTTGCATATACGATACAAGGCTGTT
AGAGAGATAATTGGAATTAATTTGACTGTAAACACAAAGATATTAGTACAAAATACGTGACGTAGAAAGT
AATAATTTCTTGGGTAGTTTGCAGTTTTAAAATTATGTTTTAAAATGGACTATCATATGCTTACCGTAAC
TTGAAAGTATTTCGATTTCTTGGCTTTATATATCTTGTGGAAAGGACGAAACACCGGCTTGTAAAGGACT
GAACAGTTTTAGAGCTAGAAATAGCAAGTTAAAATAAGGCTAGTCCGTTATCAACTTGAAAAAGTGGCAC
CGAGTCGGTGCTTTTTTGTTTTAGAGCTAGAAATAGCAAGTTAAAATAAGGCTAGTCCGTTTTTAGCGCG
TGCGCCAATTCTGCAGACAAATGGCTCTAGAGGTACCCGTTACATAACTTACGGTAAATGGCCCGCCTGG
CTGACCGCCCAACGACCCCCGCCCATTGACGTCAATAGTAACGCCAATAGGGACTTTCCATTGACGTCAA
TGGGTGGAGTATTTACGGTAAACTGCCCACTTGGCAGTACATCAAGTGTATCATATGCCAAGTACGCCCC
CTATTGACGTCAATGACGGTAAATGGCCCGCCTGGCATTGTGCCCAGTACATGACCTTATGGGACTTTCC
TACTTGGCAGTACATCTACGTATTAGTCATCGCTATTACCATGGTCGAGGTGAGCCCCACGTTCTGCTTC
ACTCTCCCCATCTCCCCCCCCTCCCCACCCCCAATTTTGTATTTATTTATTTTTTAATTATTTTGTGCAG
CGATGGGGGCGGGGGGGGGGGGGGGGCGCGCGCCAGGCGGGGCGGGGCGGGGCGAGGGGCGGGGCGGGGC
GAGGCGGAGAGGTGCGGCGGCAGCCAATCAGAGCGGCGCGCTCCGAAAGTTTCCTTTTATGGCGAGGCGG
CGGCGGCGGCGGCCCTATAAAAAGCGAAGCGCGCGGCGGGCGGGAGTCGCTGCGACGCTGCCTTCGCCCC
GTGCCCCGCTCCGCCGCCGCCTCGCGCCGCCCGCCCCGGCTCTGACTGACCGCGTTACTCCCACAGGTGA
GCGGGCGGGACGGCCCTTCTCCTCCGGGCTGTAATTAGCTGAGCAAGAGGTAAGGGTTTAAGGGATGGTT
GGTTGGTGGGGTATTAATGTTTAATTACCTGGAGCACCTGCCTGAAATCACTTTTTTTCAGGTTGGACCG
GTGCCACCATGGACTATAAGGACCACGACGGAGACTACAAGGATCATGATATTGATTACAAAGACGATGA
CGATAAGATGGCCCCAAAGAAGAAGCGGAAGGTCGGTATCCACGGAGTCCCAGCAGCCGACAAGAAGTAC
AGCATCGGCCTGGACATCGGCACCAACTCTGTGGGCTGGGCCGTGATCACCGACGAGTACAAGGTGCCCA
GCAAGAAATTCAAGGTGCTGGGCAACACCGACCGGCACAGCATCAAGAAGAACCTGATCGGAGCCCTGCT
GTTCGACAGCGGCGAAACAGCCGAGGCCACCCGGCTGAAGAGAACCGCCAGAAGAAGATACACCAGACGG
AAGAACCGGATCTGCTATCTGCAAGAGATCTTCAGCAACGAGATGGCCAAGGTGGACGACAGCTTCTTCC
ACAGACTGGAAGAGTCCTTCCTGGTGGAAGAGGATAAGAAGCACGAGCGGCACCCCATCTTCGGCAACAT
CGTGGACGAGGTGGCCTACCACGAGAAGTACCCCACCATCTACCACCTGAGAAAGAAACTGGTGGACAGC
ACCGACAAGGCCGACCTGCGGCTGATCTATCTGGCCCTGGCCCACATGATCAAGTTCCGGGGCCACTTCC
TGATCGAGGGCGACCTGAACCCCGACAACAGCGACGTGGACAAGCTGTTCATCCAGCTGGTGCAGACCTA
CAACCAGCTGTTCGAGGAAAACCCCATCAACGCCAGCGGCGTGGACGCCAAGGCCATCCTGTCTGCCAGA
CTGAGCAAGAGCAGACGGCTGGAAAATCTGATCGCCCAGCTGCCCGGCGAGAAGAAGAATGGCCTGTTCG
GAAACCTGATTGCCCTGAGCCTGGGCCTGACCCCCAACTTCAAGAGCAACTTCGACCTGGCCGAGGATGC
CAAACTGCAGCTGAGCAAGGACACCTACGACGACGACCTGGACAACCTGCTGGCCCAGATCGGCGACCAG
TACGCCGACCTGTTTCTGGCCGCCAAGAACCTGTCCGACGCCATCCTGCTGAGCGACATCCTGAGAGTGA
ACACCGAGATCACCAAGGCCCCCCTGAGCGCCTCTATGATCAAGAGATACGACGAGCACCACCAGGACCT
GACCCTGCTGAAAGCTCTCGTGCGGCAGCAGCTGCCTGAGAAGTACAAAGAGATTTTCTTCGACCAGAGC
AAGAACGGCTACGCCGGCTACATTGACGGCGGAGCCAGCCAGGAAGAGTTCTACAAGTTCATCAAGCCCA
TCCTGGAAAAGATGGACGGCACCGAGGAACTGCTCGTGAAGCTGAACAGAGAGGACCTGCTGCGGAAGCA
GCGGACCTTCGACAACGGCAGCATCCCCCACCAGATCCACCTGGGAGAGCTGCACGCCATTCTGCGGCGG
CAGGAAGATTTTTACCCATTCCTGAAGGACAACCGGGAAAAGATCGAGAAGATCCTGACCTTCCGCATCC
CCTACTACGTGGGCCCTCTGGCCAGGGGAAACAGCAGATTCGCCTGGATGACCAGAAAGAGCGAGGAAAC
CATCACCCCCTGGAACTTCGAGGAAGTGGTGGACAAGGGCGCTTCCGCCCAGAGCTTCATCGAGCGGATG
ACCAACTTCGATAAGAACCTGCCCAACGAGAAGGTGCTGCCCAAGCACAGCCTGCTGTACGAGTACTTCA
CCGTGTATAACGAGCTGACCAAAGTGAAATACGTGACCGAGGGAATGAGAAAGCCCGCCTTCCTGAGCGG
CGAGCAGAAAAAGGCCATCGTGGACCTGCTGTTCAAGACCAACCGGAAAGTGACCGTGAAGCAGCTGAAA
GAGGACTACTTCAAGAAAATCGAGTGCTTCGACTCCGTGGAAATCTCCGGCGTGGAAGATCGGTTCAACG
CCTCCCTGGGCACATACCACGATCTGCTGAAAATTATCAAGGACAAGGACTTCCTGGACAATGAGGAAAA
CGAGGACATTCTGGAAGATATCGTGCTGACCCTGACACTGTTTGAGGACAGAGAGATGATCGAGGAACGG
CTGAAAACCTATGCCCACCTGTTCGACGACAAAGTGATGAAGCAGCTGAAGCGGCGGAGATACACCGGCT
GGGGCAGGCTGAGCCGGAAGCTGATCAACGGCATCCGGGACAAGCAGTCCGGCAAGACAATCCTGGATTT
CCTGAAGTCCGACGGCTTCGCCAACAGAAACTTCATGCAGCTGATCCACGACGACAGCCTGACCTTTAAA
GAGGACATCCAGAAAGCCCAGGTGTCCGGCCAGGGCGATAGCCTGCACGAGCACATTGCCAATCTGGCCG
GCAGCCCCGCCATTAAGAAGGGCATCCTGCAGACAGTGAAGGTGGTGGACGAGCTCGTGAAAGTGATGGG
CCGGCACAAGCCCGAGAACATCGTGATCGAAATGGCCAGAGAGAACCAGACCACCCAGAAGGGACAGAAG
AACAGCCGCGAGAGAATGAAGCGGATCGAAGAGGGCATCAAAGAGCTGGGCAGCCAGATCCTGAAAGAAC
ACCCCGTGGAAAACACCCAGCTGCAGAACGAGAAGCTGTACCTGTACTACCTGCAGAATGGGCGGGATAT
GTACGTGGACCAGGAACTGGACATCAACCGGCTGTCCGACTACGATGTGGACCATATCGTGCCTCAGAGC
TTTCTGAAGGACGACTCCATCGACAACAAGGTGCTGACCAGAAGCGACAAGAACCGGGGCAAGAGCGACA
ACGTGCCCTCCGAAGAGGTCGTGAAGAAGATGAAGAACTACTGGCGGCAGCTGCTGAACGCCAAGCTGAT
TACCCAGAGAAAGTTCGACAATCTGACCAAGGCCGAGAGAGGCGGCCTGAGCGAACTGGATAAGGCCGGC
TTCATCAAGAGACAGCTGGTGGAAACCCGGCAGATCACAAAGCACGTGGCACAGATCCTGGACTCCCGGA
TGAACACTAAGTACGACGAGAATGACAAGCTGATCCGGGAAGTGAAAGTGATCACCCTGAAGTCCAAGCT
GGTGTCCGATTTCCGGAAGGATTTCCAGTTTTACAAAGTGCGCGAGATCAACAACTACCACCACGCCCAC
GACGCCTACCTGAACGCCGTCGTGGGAACCGCCCTGATCAAAAAGTACCCTAAGCTGGAAAGCGAGTTCG
TGTACGGCGACTACAAGGTGTACGACGTGCGGAAGATGATCGCCAAGAGCGAGCAGGAAATCGGCAAGGC
TACCGCCAAGTACTTCTTCTACAGCAACATCATGAACTTTTTCAAGACCGAGATTACCCTGGCCAACGGC
GAGATCCGGAAGCGGCCTCTGATCGAGACAAACGGCGAAACCGGGGAGATCGTGTGGGATAAGGGCCGGG
ATTTTGCCACCGTGCGGAAAGTGCTGAGCATGCCCCAAGTGAATATCGTGAAAAAGACCGAGGTGCAGAC
AGGCGGCTTCAGCAAAGAGTCTATCCTGCCCAAGAGGAACAGCGATAAGCTGATCGCCAGAAAGAAGGAC
TGGGACCCTAAGAAGTACGGCGGCTTCGACAGCCCCACCGTGGCCTATTCTGTGCTGGTGGTGGCCAAAG
TGGAAAAGGGCAAGTCCAAGAAACTGAAGAGTGTGAAAGAGCTGCTGGGGATCACCATCATGGAAAGAAG
CAGCTTCGAGAAGAATCCCATCGACTTTCTGGAAGCCAAGGGCTACAAAGAAGTGAAAAAGGACCTGATC
ATCAAGCTGCCTAAGTACTCCCTGTTCGAGCTGGAAAACGGCCGGAAGAGAATGCTGGCCTCTGCCGGCG
AACTGCAGAAGGGAAACGAACTGGCCCTGCCCTCCAAATATGTGAACTTCCTGTACCTGGCCAGCCACTA
TGAGAAGCTGAAGGGCTCCCCCGAGGATAATGAGCAGAAACAGCTGTTTGTGGAACAGCACAAGCACTAC
CTGGACGAGATCATCGAGCAGATCAGCGAGTTCTCCAAGAGAGTGATCCTGGCCGACGCTAATCTGGACA
AAGTGCTGTCCGCCTACAACAAGCACCGGGATAAGCCCATCAGAGAGCAGGCCGAGAATATCATCCACCT
GTTTACCCTGACCAATCTGGGAGCCCCTGCCGCCTTCAAGTACTTTGACACCACCATCGACCGGAAGAGG
TACACCAGCACCAAAGAGGTGCTGGACGCCACCCTGATCCACCAGAGCATCACCGGCCTGTACGAGACAC
GGATCGACCTGTCTCAGCTGGGAGGCGACAAAAGGCCGGCGGCCACGAAAAAGGCCGGCCAGGCAAAAAA
GAAAAAGGAATTCGGCAGTGGAGAGGGCAGAGGAAGTCTGCTAACATGCGGTGACGTCGAGGAGAATCCT
GGCCCAGTGAGCAAGGGCGAGGAGCTGTTCACCGGGGTGGTGCCCATCCTGGTCGAGCTGGACGGCGACG
TAAACGGCCACAAGTTCAGCGTGTCCGGCGAGGGCGAGGGCGATGCCACCTACGGCAAGCTGACCCTGAA
GTTCATCTGCACCACCGGCAAGCTGCCCGTGCCCTGGCCCACCCTCGTGACCACCCTGACCTACGGCGTG
CAGTGCTTCAGCCGCTACCCCGACCACATGAAGCAGCACGACTTCTTCAAGTCCGCCATGCCCGAAGGCT
ACGTCCAGGAGCGCACCATCTTCTTCAAGGACGACGGCAACTACAAGACCCGCGCCGAGGTGAAGTTCGA
GGGCGACACCCTGGTGAACCGCATCGAGCTGAAGGGCATCGACTTCAAGGAGGACGGCAACATCCTGGGG
CACAAGCTGGAGTACAACTACAACAGCCACAACGTCTATATCATGGCCGACAAGCAGAAGAACGGCATCA
AGGTGAACTTCAAGATCCGCCACAACATCGAGGACGGCAGCGTGCAGCTCGCCGACCACTACCAGCAGAA
CACCCCCATCGGCGACGGCCCCGTGCTGCTGCCCGACAACCACTACCTGAGCACCCAGTCCGCCCTGAGC
AAAGACCCCAACGAGAAGCGCGATCACATGGTCCTGCTGGAGTTCGTGACCGCCGCCGGGATCACTCTCG
GCATGGACGAGCTGTACAAGGAATTCTAACTAGAGCTCGCTGATCAGCCTCGACTGTGCCTTCTAGTTGC
CAGCCATCTGTTGTTTGCCCCTCCCCCGTGCCTTCCTTGACCCTGGAAGGTGCCACTCCCACTGTCCTTT
CCTAATAAAATGAGGAAATTGCATCGCATTGTCTGAGTAGGTGTCATTCTATTCTGGGGGGTGGGGTGGG
GCAGGACAGCAAGGGGGAGGATTGGGAAGAGAATAGCAGGCATGCTGGGGAGCGGCCGCAGGAACCCCTA
GTGATGGAGTTGGCCACTCCCTCTCTGCGCGCTCGCTCGCTCACTGAGGCCGGGCGACCAAAGGTCGCCC
GACGCCCGGGCTTTGCCCGGGCGGCCTCAGTGAGCGAGCGAGCGCGCAGCTGCCTGCAGGGGCGCCTGAT
GCGGTATTTTCTCCTTACGCATCTGTGCGGTATTTCACACCGCATA
[142 nt withheld, positions 6767-6908]
C
[141 nt withheld, positions 6910-7050]
CCTTTGACGTTGGAGTCCACGTTCTTT
[37 nt withheld, positions 7078-7114]
ACCCTATCTCGGGCTATTCTTTTGATTTATAAGGGATTTTGCCGATTTCGGCCTATTGGTTAAAAAATGA
GCTGATTTAACAAAAATTTAACGCGAATTTTAACAAAATATTAACGTTTACAATTTTATGGTGCACTCTC
AGTACAATCTGCTCTGATGCCGCATAGTTAAGCCAGCCCCGACACCCGCCAACACCCGCTGACGCGCCCT
GACGGGCTTGTCTGCTCCCGGCATCCGCTTACAGACAAGCTGTGACCGTCTCCGGGAGCTGCATGTGTCA
GAGGTTTTCACCGTCATCACCGAAACGCGCGAGACGAAAGGGCCTCGTGATACGCCTATTTTTATAGGTT
AATGTCATGATAATAATGGTTTCTTAGACGTCAGGTGGCACTTTTCGGGGAAATGTGCGCGGAACCCCTA
TTTGTTTATTTTTCTAAATACATTCAAATATGTATCCGCTCATGAGACAATAACCCTGATAAATGCTTCA
ATAATATTGAAAAAGGAAGAGTATGAGTATTCAACATTTCCGTGTCGCCCTTATTCCCTTTTTTGCGGCA
TTTTGCCTTCCTGTTTTTGCTCACCCAGAAACGCTGGTGAAAGTAAAAGATGCTGAAGATCAGTTGGGTG
CACGAGTGGGTTACATCGAACTGGATCTCAACAGCGGTAAGATCCTTGAGAGTTTTCGCCCCGAAGAACG
TTTTCCAATGATGAGCACTTTTAAAGTTCTGCTATGTGGCGCGGTATTATCCCGTATTGACGCCGGGCAA
GAGCAACTCGGTCGCCGCATACACTATTCTCAGAATGACTTGGTTGAGTACTCACCAGTCACAGAAAAGC
ATCTTACGGATGGCATGACAGTAAGAGAATTATGCAGTGCTGCCATAACCATGAGTGATAACACTGCGGC
CAACTTACTTCTGACAACGATCGGAGGACCGAAGGAGCTAACCGCTTTTTTGCACAACATGGGGGATCAT
GTAACTCGCCTTGATCGTTGGGAACCGGAGCTGAATGAAGCCATACCAAACGACGAGCGTGACACCACGA
TGCCTGTAGCAATGGCAACAACGTTGCGCAAACTATTAACTGGCGAACTACTTACTCTAGCTTCCCGGCA
ACAATTAATAGACTGGATGGAGGCGGATAAAGTTGCAGGACCACTTCTGCGCTCGGCCCTTCCGGCTGGC
TGGTTTATTGCTGATAAATCTGGAGCCGGTGAGCGTGGAAGCCGCGGTATCATTGCAGCACTGGGGCCAG
ATGGTAAGCCCTCCCGTATCGTAGTTATCTACACGACGGGGAGTCAGGCAACTATGGATGAACGAAATAG
ACAGATCGCTGAGATAGGTGCCTCACTGATTAAGCATTGGTAACTGTCAGACCAAGTTTACTCATATATA
CTTTAGATTGATTTAAAACTTCATTTTTAATTTAAAAGGATCTAGGTGAAGATCCTTTTTGATAATCTCA
TGACCAAAATCCCTTAACGTGAGTTTTCGTTCCACTGAGCGTCAGACCCCGTAGAAAAGATCAAAGGATC
TTCTTGAGATCCTTTTTTTCTGCGCGTAATCTGCTGCTTGCAAACAAAAAAACCACCGCTACCAGCGGTG
GTTTGTTTGCCGGATCAAGAGCTACCAACTCTTTTTCCGAAGGTAACTGGCTTCAGCAGAGCGCAGATAC
CAAATACTGTCCTTCTAGTGTAGCCGTAGTTAGGCCACCACTTCAAGAACTCTGTAGCACCGCCTACATA
CCTCGCTCTGCTAATCCTGTTACCAGTGGCTGCTGCCAGTGGCGATAAGTCGTGTCTTACCGGGTTGGAC
TCAAGACGATAGTTACCGGATAAGGCGCAGCGGTCGGGCTGAACGGGGGGTTCGTGCACACAGCCCAGCT
TGGAGCGAACGACCTACACCGAACTGAGATACCTACAGCGTGAGCTATGAGAAAGCGCCACGCTTCCCGA
AGGGAGAAAGGCGGACAGGTATCCGGTAAGCGGCAGGGTCGGAACAGGAGAGCGCACGAGGGAGCTTCCA
GGGGGAAACGCCTGGTATCTTTATAGTCCTGTCGGGTTTCGCCACCTCTGACTTGAGCGTCGATTTTTGT
GATGCTCGTCAGGGGGGCGGAGCCTATGGAAAAACGCCAGCAACGCGGCCTTTTTACGGTTCCTGGCCTT
TTGCTGGCC
Features (pLannotate 1.2.2; 19 found; start..end, strand, type, name):
     17..257     +  promoter       U6 promoter: RNA polymerase III promoter for human U6 snRNA
    286..361     +  misc_RNA       gRNA scaffold: guide RNA scaffold for the Streptococcus pyogenes CRISPR/Cas9 system
    368..411     +  misc_RNA       gRNA scaffold (fragment): guide RNA scaffold for the Streptococcus pyogenes CRISPR/Cas9 system
    458..743     +  enhancer       CMV enhancer: human cytomegalovirus immediate early enhancer; contains an 18-bp deletion relative to the standard CMV enhancer
    745..1022    +  promoter       chicken β-actin promoter: No description available
   1023..1251    +  intron         hybrid intron: hybrid between chicken β-actin (CBA) and minute virus of mice (MMV) introns (Gray et al., 2011)
   1389..2990    +  CDS            Cas9(N): N-terminal portion of Streptococcus pyogenes Cas9 (Zetsche et al., 2015)
   2991..5489    +  CDS            Cas9(C): C-terminal portion of Streptococcus pyogenes Cas9 (Zetsche et al., 2015)
   5490..5537    +  CDS            nucleoplasmin NLS: bipartite nuclear localization signal from nucleoplasmin
   5607..6320    +  CDS            EGFP: EGFP is a basic (constitutively fluorescent) green fluorescent protein published in 1996, derived from Aequorea victoria. It is reported to be a rapidly-maturing weak dimer with moderate acid sensitivity.
   6354..6465    +  polyA_signal   bGH poly(A) signal: bovine growth hormone polyadenylation signal
   6570..6710    +  repeat_region  AAV2 ITR: inverted terminal repeat of adeno-associated virus serotype 2 inverted
   6715..6766    -  misc_feature   bom (fragment): basis of mobility region from pBR322
   6785..7165    +  rep_origin     M13 ori (sequence partly withheld): M13 bacteriophage origin of replication; arrow indicates direction of (+) strand synthesis
   7241..7290    -  misc_feature   bom (fragment): basis of mobility region from pBR322
   7392..7427    -  CDS            rop (fragment): Rop protein, which maintains plasmids at low copy number; rop
   7522..7626    +  promoter       AmpR promoter: bla
   7627..8487    +  CDS            AmpR: β-lactamase; bla; confers resistance to ampicillin, carbenicillin, and related antibiotics
   8658..9246    +  rep_origin     ori: high-copy-number ColE1/pMB1/pBR322/pUC origin of replication
