[The description below was written by a language model from this plasmid's Addgene catalogue record and pLannotate feature annotations shown in this document.]
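Description:
PX458_TEAD1_1 is a mammalian CRISPR/Cas9 expression plasmid of about 9.3 kb built on the PX458 backbone, carrying a single guide RNA directed against the 3' end of the human TEAD1 gene. It is maintained in E. coli as a high-copy plasmid through a ColE1/pUC-type origin and selected with ampicillin via the β-lactamase gene. An M13/f1-type phage origin and small remnants of pBR322 bom and rop sequences are also annotated in the backbone, along with a single AAV2 inverted terminal repeat downstream of the expression cassette. With only one ITR annotated, the plasmid is best regarded as a transfection vector rather than an AAV packaging construct.

Two expression units deliver both components of the nuclease. A human U6 RNA polymerase III promoter drives the TEAD1-targeting spacer, inserted by Gibson cloning, fused to the Streptococcus pyogenes guide RNA scaffold; a second partial scaffold fragment is annotated just downstream. A hybrid promoter consisting of the CMV enhancer, the chicken β-actin promoter and a hybrid intron then drives S. pyogenes Cas9, which the annotation tool splits into contiguous N- and C-terminal portions. Cas9 is followed by a nucleoplasmin nuclear localization signal, EGFP and a bovine growth hormone polyadenylation signal. The feature table does not annotate the linker between Cas9 and EGFP, but EGFP serves as a fluorescent marker for identifying or sorting transfected cells.

According to the depositor, the plasmid belongs to a CRISPR-based endogenous tagging system associated with the CETCh-seq method. Cutting near the 3' end of a DNA-binding protein's coding region allows an epitope tag, currently FLAG, to be added at the native locus, so the tagged factor can be used for ChIP-seq. The donor template is not part of this plasmid.
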