Addgene plasmid #86356: PX458_TEAD1_1
Purpose: Encodes gRNA for 3' target of human TEAD1
Depositing lab: Eric Mendenhall & Richard M. Myers. Depositing organization: University of Alabama in Huntsville. Publication: CETCh-seq: CRISPR epitope tagging ChIP-seq of DNA-binding proteins. Savic D, Partridge EC, Newberry KM, Smith SB, Meadows SK, Roberts BS, Mackiewicz M, Mendenhall EM, Myers RM. Genome Res. 2015 Sep 9. 10.1101/gr.193540.115 PubMed 26355004.
Backbone
  Vector backbone: PX458
  Vector type: CRISPR
Growth in bacteria
  Bacterial resistance: Ampicillin, 100 μg/mL
  Growth temperature: 37°C
  Growth strain: DH5alpha
  Copy number: High Copy
Gene/Insert
  Gene/Insert name: gRNA against TEAD1
  gRNA/shRNA sequence: GGCTTGTAAAGGACTGAACA
  Species: H. sapiens (human)
  Entrez Gene: TEAD1 (a.k.a. AA, NTEF-1, REF1, TCF-13, TCF13, TEAD-1, TEF-1)
  Cloning method: Gibson Cloning
  Sequencing primers: 5′ pBR322ori-F
Terms and licenses: Academic/Nonprofit Terms; Industry Terms: Not Available to Industry
Depositor comments: Note: This plasmid is part of the Mendenhall and Meyers CRISPR-based Tagging system to add a tag (currently using FLAG) to endogenous proteins. Please see https://www.addgene.org/crispr/tagging/ for more details.
How to cite: PX458_TEAD1_1 was a gift from Eric Mendenhall & Richard M. Myers (Addgene plasmid # 86356 ; http://n2t.net/addgene:86356 ; RRID:Addgene_86356)
