>Addgene plasmid #86356 | PX458_TEAD1_1 | addgene partial sequence | sequence record 170943 | Addgene Partial NGS Result
GACTATAAGGACCACGACGGAGACTACAAGGATCATGATATTGATTACAAAGACGATGACGATAAGATGG
CCCCAAAGAAGAAGCGGAAGGTCGGTATCCACGGAGTCCCAGCAGCCGACAAGAAGTACAGCATCGGCCT
GGACATCGGCACCAACTCTGTGGGCTGGGCCGTGATCACCGACGAGTACAAGGTGCCCAGCAAGAAATTC
AAGGTGCTGGGCAACACCGACCGGCACAGCATCAAGAAGAACCTGATCGGAGCCCTGCTGTTCGACAGCG
GCGAAACAGCCGAGGCCACCCGGCTGAAGAGAACCGCCAGAAGAAGATACACCAGACGGAAGAACCGGAT
CTGCTATCTGCAAGAGATCTTCAGCAACGAGATGGCCAAGGTGGACGACAGCTTCTTCCACAGACTGGAA
GAGTCCTTCCTGGTGGAAGAGGATAAGAAGCACGAGCGGCACCCCATCTTCGGCAACATCGTGGACGAGG
TGGCCTACCACGAGAAGTACCCCACCATCTACCACCTGAGAAAGAAACTGGTGGACAGCACCGACAAGGC
CGACCTGCGGCTGATCTATCTGGCCCTGGCCCACATGATCAAGTTCCGGGGCCACTTCCTGATCGAGGGC
GACCTGAACCCCGACAACAGCGACGTGGACAAGCTGTTCATCCAGCTGGTGCAGACCTACAACCAGCTGT
TCGAGGAAAACCCCATCAACGCCAGCGGCGTGGACGCCAAGGCCATCCTGTCTGCCAGACTGAGCAAGAG
CAGACGGCTGGAAAATCTGATCGCCCAGCTGCCCGGCGAGAAGAAGAATGGCCTGTTCGGAAACCTGATT
GCCCTGAGCCTGGGCCTGACCCCCAACTTCAAGAGCAACTTCGACCTGGCCGAGGATGCCAAACTGCAGC
TGAGCAAGGACACCTACGACGACGACCTGGACAACCTGCTGGCCCAGATCGGCGACCAGTACGCCGACCT
GTTTCTGGCCGCCAAGAACCTGTCCGACGCCATCCTGCTGAGCGACATCCTGAGAGTGAACACCGAGATC
ACCAAGGCCCCCCTGAGCGCCTCTATGATCAAGAGATACGACGAGCACCACCAGGACCTGACCCTGCTGA
AAGCTCTCGTGCGGCAGCAGCTGCCTGAGAAGTACAAAGAGATTTTCTTCGACCAGAGCAAGAACGGCTA
CGCCGGCTACATTGACGGCGGAGCCAGCCAGGAAGAGTTCTACAAGTTCATCAAGCCCATCCTGGAAAAG
ATGGACGGCACCGAGGAACTGCTCGTGAAGCTGAACAGAGAGGACCTGCTGCGGAAGCAGCGGACCTTCG
ACAACGGCAGCATCCCCCACCAGATCCACCTGGGAGAGCTGCACGCCATTCTGCGGCGGCAGGAAGATTT
TTACCCATTCCTGAAGGACAACCGGGAAAAGATCGAGAAGATCCTGACCTTCCGCATCCCCTACTACGTG
GGCCCTCTGGCCAGGGGAAACAGCAGATTCGCCTGGATGACCAGAAAGAGCGAGGAAACCATCACCCCCT
GGAACTTCGAGGAAGTGGTGGACAAGGGCGCTTCCGCCCAGAGCTTCATCGAGCGGATGACCAACTTCGA
TAAGAACCTGCCCAACGAGAAGGTGCTGCCCAAGCACAGCCTGCTGTACGAGTACTTCACCGTGTATAAC
GAGCTGACCAAAGTGAAATACGTGACCGAGGGAATGAGAAAGCCCGCCTTCCTGAGCGGCGAGCAGAAAA
AGGCCATCGTGGACCTGCTGTTCAAGACCAACCGGAAAGTGACCGTGAAGCAGCTGAAAGAGGACTACTT
CAAGAAAATCGAGTGCTTCGACTCCGTGGAAATCTCCGGCGTGGAAGATCGGTTCAACGCCTCCCTGGGC
ACATACCACGATCTGCTGAAAATTATCAAGGACAAGGACTTCCTGGACAATGAGGAAAACGAGGACATTC
TGGAAGATATCGTGCTGACCCTGACACTGTTTGAGGACAGAGAGATGATCGAGGAACGGCTGAAAACCTA
TGCCCACCTGTTCGACGACAAAGTGATGAAGCAGCTGAAGCGGCGGAGATACACCGGCTGGGGCAGGCTG
AGCCGGAAGCTGATCAACGGCATCCGGGACAAGCAGTCCGGCAAGACAATCCTGGATTTCCTGAAGTCCG
ACGGCTTCGCCAACAGAAACTTCATGCAGCTGATCCACGACGACAGCCTGACCTTTAAAGAGGACATCCA
GAAAGCCCAGGTGTCCGGCCAGGGCGATAGCCTGCACGAGCACATTGCCAATCTGGCCGGCAGCCCCGCC
ATTAAGAAGGGCATCCTGCAGACAGTGAAGGTGGTGGACGAGCTCGTGAAAGTGATGGGCCGGCACAAGC
CCGAGAACATCGTGATCGAAATGGCCAGAGAGAACCAGACCACCCAGAAGGGACAGAAGAACAGCCGCGA
GAGAATGAAGCGGATCGAAGAGGGCATCAAAGAGCTGGGCAGCCAGATCCTGAAAGAACACCCCGTGGAA
AACACCCAGCTGCAGAACGAGAAGCTGTACCTGTACTACCTGCAGAATGGGCGGGATATGTACGTGGACC
AGGAACTGGACATCAACCGGCTGTCCGACTACGATGTGGACCATATCGTGCCTCAGAGCTTTCTGAAGGA
CGACTCCATCGACAACAAGGTGCTGACCAGAAGCGACAAGAACCGGGGCAAGAGCGACAACGTGCCCTCC
GAAGAGGTCGTGAAGAAGATGAAGAACTACTGGCGGCAGCTGCTGAACGCCAAGCTGATTACCCAGAGAA
AGTTCGACAATCTGACCAAGGCCGAGAGAGGCGGCCTGAGCGAACTGGATAAGGCCGGCTTCATCAAGAG
ACAGCTGGTGGAAACCCGGCAGATCACAAAGCACGTGGCACAGATCCTGGACTCCCGGATGAACACTAAG
TACGACGAGAATGACAAGCTGATCCGGGAAGTGAAAGTGATCACCCTGAAGTCCAAGCTGGTGTCCGATT
TCCGGAAGGATTTCCAGTTTTACAAAGTGCGCGAGATCAACAACTACCACCACGCCCACGACGCCTACCT
GAACGCCGTCGTGGGAACCGCCCTGATCAAAAAGTACCCTAAGCTGGAAAGCGAGTTCGTGTACGGCGAC
TACAAGGTGTACGACGTGCGGAAGATGATCGCCAAGAGCGAGCAGGAAATCGGCAAGGCTACCGCCAAGT
ACTTCTTCTACAGCAACATCATGAACTTTTTCAAGACCGAGATTACCCTGGCCAACGGCGAGATCCGGAA
GCGGCCTCTGATCGAGACAAACGGCGAAACCGGGGAGATCGTGTGGGATAAGGGCCGGGATTTTGCCACC
GTGCGGAAAGTGCTGAGCATGCCCCAAGTGAATATCGTGAAAAAGACCGAGGTGCAGACAGGCGGCTTCA
GCAAAGAGTCTATCCTGCCCAAGAGGAACAGCGATAAGCTGATCGCCAGAAAGAAGGACTGGGACCCTAA
GAAGTACGGCGGCTTCGACAGCCCCACCGTGGCCTATTCTGTGCTGGTGGTGGCCAAAGTGGAAAAGGGC
AAGTCCAAGAAACTGAAGAGTGTGAAAGAGCTGCTGGGGATCACCATCATGGAAAGAAGCAGCTTCGAGA
AGAATCCCATCGACTTTCTGGAAGCCAAGGGCTACAAAGAAGTGAAAAAGGACCTGATCATCAAGCTGCC
TAAGTACTCCCTGTTCGAGCTGGAAAACGGCCGGAAGAGAATGCTGGCCTCTGCCGGCGAACTGCAGAAG
GGAAACGAACTGGCCCTGCCCTCCAAATATGTGAACTTCCTGTACCTGGCCAGCCACTATGAGAAGCTGA
AGGGCTCCCCCGAGGATAATGAGCAGAAACAGCTGTTTGTGGAACAGCACAAGCACTACCTGGACGAGAT
CATCGAGCAGATCAGCGAGTTCTCCAAGAGAGTGATCCTGGCCGACGCTAATCTGGACAAAGTGCTGTCC
GCCTACAACAAGCACCGGGATAAGCCCATCAGAGAGCAGGCCGAGAATATCATCCACCTGTTTACCCTGA
CCAATCTGGGAGCCCCTGCCGCCTTCAAGTACTTTGACACCACCATCGACCGGAAGAGGTACACCAGCAC
CAAAGAGGTGCTGGACGCCACCCTGATCCACCAGAGCATCACCGGCCTGTACGAGACACGGATCGACCTG
TCTCAGCTGGGAGGCGACAAAAGGCCGGCGGCCACGAAAAAGGCCGGCCAGGCAAAAAAGAAAAAGGAAT
TCGGCAGTGGAGAGGGCAGAGGAAGTCTGCTAACATGCGGTGACGTCGAGGAGAATCCTGGCCCAGTGAG
CAAGGGCGAGGAGCTGTTCACCGGGGTGGTGCCCATCCTGGTCGAGCTGGACGGCGACGTAAACGGCCAC
AAGTTCAGCGTGTCCGGCGAGGGCGAGGGCGATGCCACCTACGGCAAGCTGACCCTGAAGTTCATCTGCA
CCACCGGCAAGCTGCCCGTGCCCTGGCCCACCCTCGTGACCACCCTGACCTACGGCGTGCAGTGCTTCAG
CCGCTACCCCGACCACATGAAGCAGCACGACTTCTTCAAGTCCGCCATGCCCGAAGGCTACGTCCAGGAG
CGCACCATCTTCTTCAAGGACGACGGCAACTACAAGACCCGCGCCGAGGTGAAGTTCGAGGGCGACACCC
TGGTGAACCGCATCGAGCTGAAGGGCATCGACTTCAAGGAGGACGGCAACATCCTGGGGCACAAGCTGGA
GTACAACTACAACAGCCACAACGTCTATATCATGGCCGACAAGCAGAAGAACGGCATCAAGGTGAACTTC
AAGATCCGCCACAACATCGAGGACGGCAGCGTGCAGCTCGCCGACCACTACCAGCAGAACACCCCCATCG
GCGACGGCCCCGTGCTGCTGCCCGACAACCACTACCTGAGCACCCAGTCCGCCCTGAGCAAAGACCCCAA
CGAGAAGCGCGATCACATGGTCCTGCTGGAGTTCGTGACCGCCGCCGGGATCACTCTCGGCATGGACGAG
CTGTACAAGGAATTCTAACTAGAGCTCGCTGATCAGCCTCGACTGTGCCTTCTAGTTGCCAGCCATCTGT
TGTTTGCCCCTCCCCCGTGCCTTCCTTGACCCTGGAAGGTGCCACTCCCACTGTCCTTTCCTAATAAAAT
GAGGAAATTGCATCGCATTGTCTGAGTAGGTGTCATTCTATTCTGGGGGGTGGGGTGGGGCAGGACAGCA
AGGGGGAGGATTGGGAAGAGAATAGCAGGCATGCTGGGGAGCGGCCGCAGGAACCCCTAGTGATGGAGTT
GGCCACTCCCTCTCTGCGCGCTCGCTCGCTCACTGAGGCCGGGCGACCAAAGGTCGCCCGACGCCCGGGC
TTTGCCCGGGCGGCCTCAGTGAGCGAGCGAGCGCGCAGCTGCCTGCAGGGGCGCCTGATGCGGTATTTTC
TCCTTACGCATCTGTGCGGTATTTCACACCGCATA
[95 nt withheld, positions 5496-5590]
T
[46 nt withheld, positions 5592-5637]
C
[141 nt withheld, positions 5639-5779]
CCTTTGACGTTGGAGTCCACGTTCTTT
[37 nt withheld, positions 5807-5843]
ACTCTATCTCGGGCTATTCTTTTGATTTATAAGGGATTTTGCCGATTTCGGTCTATTGGTTAAAAAATGA
GCTGATTTAACAAAAATTTAACGCGAATTTTAACAAAATATTAACGTTTACAATTTTATGGTGCACTCTC
AGTACAATCTGCTCTGATGCCGCATAGTTAAGCCAGCCCCGACACCCGCCAACACCCGCTGACGCGCCCT
GACGGGCTTGTCTGCTCCCGGCATCCGCTTACAGACAAGCTGTGACCGTCTCCGGGAGCTGCATGTGTCA
GAGGTTTTCACCGTCATCACCGAAACGCGCGAGACGAAAGGGCCTCGTGATACGCCTATTTTTATAGGTT
AATGTCATGATAATAATGGTTTCTTAGACGTCAGGTGGCACTTTTCGGGGAAATGTGCGCGGAACCCCTA
TTTGTTTATTTTTCTAAATACATTCAAATATGTATCCGCTCATGAGACAATAACCCTGATAAATGCTTCA
ATAATATTGAAAAAGGAAGAGTATGAGTATTCAACATTTCCGTGTCGCCCTTATTCCCTTTTTTGCGGCA
TTTTGCCTTCCTGTTTTTGCTCACCCAGAAACGCTGGTGAAAGTAAAAGATGCTGAAGATCAGTTGGGTG
CACGAGTGGGTTACATCGAACTGGATCTCAACAGCGGTAAGATCCTTGAGAGTTTTCGCCCCGAAGAACG
TTTTCCAATGATGAGCACTTTTAAAGTTCTGCTATGTGGCGCGGTATTATCCCGTATTGACGCCGGGCAA
GAGCAACTCGGTCGCCGCATACACTATTCTCAGAATGACTTGGTTGAGTACTCACCAGTCACAGAAAAGC
ATCTTACGGATGGCATGACAGTAAGAGAATTATGCAGTGCTGCCATAACCATGAGTGATAACACTGCGGC
CAACTTACTTCTGACAACGATCGGAGGACCGAAGGAGCTAACCGCTTTTTTGCACAACATGGGGGATCAT
GTAACTCGCCTTGATCGTTGGGAACCGGAGCTGAATGAAGCCATACCAAACGACGAGCGTGACACCACGA
TGCCTGTAGCAATGGCAACAACGTTGCGCAAACTATTAACTGGCGAACTACTTACTCTAGCTTCCCGGCA
ACAATTAATAGACTGGATGGAGGCGGATAAAGTTGCAGGACCACTTCTGCGCTCGGCCCTTCCGGCTGGC
TGGTTTATTGCTGATAAATCTGGAGCCGGTGAGCGTGGAAGCCGCGGTATCATTGCAGCACTGGGGCCAG
ATGGTAAGCCCTCCCGTATCGTAGTTATCTACACGACGGGGAGTCAGGCAACTATGGATGAACGAAATAG
ACAGATCGCTGAGATAGGTGCCTCACTGATTAAGCATTGGTAACTGTCAGACCAAGTTTACTCATATATA
CTTTAGATTGATTTAAAACTTCATTTTTAATTTAAAAGGATCTAGGTGAAGATCCTTTTTGATAATCTCA
TGACCAAAATCCCTTAACGTGAGTTTTCGTTCCACTGAGCGTCAGACCCCGTAGAAAAGATCAAAGGATC
TTCTTGAGATCCTTTTTTTCTGCGCGTAATCTGCTGCTTGCAAACAAAAAAACCACCGCTACCAGCGGTG
GTTTGTTTGCCGGATCAAGAGCTACCAACTCTTTTTCCGAAGGTAACTGGCTTCAGCAGAGCGCAGATAC
CAAATACTGTTCTTCTAGTGTAGCCGTAGTTAGGCCACCACTTCAAGAACTCTGTAGCACCGCCTACATA
CCTCGCTCTGCTAATCCTGTTACCAGTGGCTGCTGCCAGTGGCGATAAGTCGTGTCTTACCGGGTTGGAC
TCAAGACGATAGTTACCGGATAAGGCGCAGCGGTCGGGCTGAACGGGGGGTTCGTGCACACAGCCCAGCT
TGGAGCGAACGACCTACACCGAACTGAGATACCTACAGCGTGAGCTATGAGAAAGCGCCACGCTTCCCGA
AGGGAGAAAGGCGGACAGGTATCCGGTAAGCGGCAGGGTCGGAACAGGAGAGCGCACGAGGGAGCTTCCA
GGGGGAAACGCCTGGTATCTTTATAGTCCTGTCGGGTTTCGCCACCTCTGACTTGAGCGTCGATTTTTGT
GATGCTCGTCAGGGGGGCGGAGCCTATGGAAAAACGCCAGCAACGCGGCCTTTTTACGGTTCCTGGCCTT
TTGCTGGCCTTTTGCTCACATGTGAGGGCCTATTTCCCATGATTCCTTCATATTTGCATATACGATACAA
GGCTGTTAGAGAGATAATTGGAATTAATTTGACTGTAAACACAAAGATATTAGTACAAAATACGTGACGT
AGAAAGTAATAATTTCTTGGGTAGTTTGCAGTTTTAAAATTATGTTTTAAAATGGACTATCATATGCTTA
CCGTAACTTGAAAGTATTTCGATTTCTTGGCTTTATATATCTTGTGGAAAGGACGAAACACCGGCTTGTA
AAGGACTGAACAGTTTTAGAGCTAGAAATAGCAAGTTAAAATAAGGCTAGTCCGTTATCAACTTGAAAAA
GTGGCACCGAGTCGGTGCTTTTTTGTTTTAGAGCTAGAAATAGCAAGTTAAAATAAGGCTAGTCCGTTTT
TAGCGCGTGCGCCAATTCTGCAGACAAATGGCTCTAGAGGTACC
